>Addgene plasmid #145014 | TFORF3538 | addgene full sequence | sequence record 490955 | Addgene Long Read Sequencing Result
TTAATGTAGTCTTATGCAATACTCTTGTAGTCTTGCAACATGGTAACGATGAGTTAGCAACATGCCTTAC
AAGGAGAGAAAAAGCACCGTGCATGCCGATTGGTGGAAGTAAGGTGGTACGATCGTGCCTTATTAGGAAG
GCAACAGACGGGTCTGACATGGATTGGACGAACCACTGAATTGCCGCATTGCAGAGATATTGTATTTAAG
TGCCTAGCTCGATACATAAACGGGTCTCTCTGGTTAGACCAGATCTGAGCCTGGGAGCTCTCTGGCTAAC
TAGGGAACCCACTGCTTAAGCCTCAATAAAGCTTGCCTTGAGTGCTTCAAGTAGTGTGTGCCCGTCTGTT
GTGTGACTCTGGTAACTAGAGATCCCTCAGACCCTTTTAGTCAGTGTGGAAAATCTCTAGCAGTGGCGCC
CGAACAGGGACTTGAAAGCGAAAGGGAAACCAGAGGAGCTCTCTCGACGCAGGACTCGGCTTGCTGAAGC
GCGCACGGCAAGAGGCGAGGGGCGGCGACTGGTGAGTACGCCAAAAATTTTGACTAGCGGAGGCTAGAAG
GAGAGAGATGGGTGCGAGAGCGTCAGTATTAAGCGGGGGAGAATTAGATCGCGATGGGAAAAAATTCGGT
TAAGGCCAGGGGGAAAGAAAAAATATAAATTAAAACATATAGTATGGGCAAGCAGGGAGCTAGAACGATT
CGCAGTTAATCCTGGCCTGTTAGAAACATCAGAAGGCTGTAGACAAATACTGGGACAGCTACAACCATCC
CTTCAGACAGGATCAGAAGAACTTAGATCATTATATAATACAGTAGCAACCCTCTATTGTGTGCATCAAA
GGATAGAGATAAAAGACACCAAGGAAGCTTTAGACAAGATAGAGGAAGAGCAAAACAAAAGTAAGACCAC
CGCACAGCAAGCGGCCGCTGATCTTCAGACCTGGAGGAGGAGATATGAGGGACAATTGGAGAAGTGAATT
ATATAAATATAAAGTAGTAAAAATTGAACCATTAGGAGTAGCACCCACCAAGGCAAAGAGAAGAGTGGTG
CAGAGAGAAAAAAGAGCAGTGGGAATAGGAGCTTTGTTCCTTGGGTTCTTGGGAGCAGCAGGAAGCACTA
TGGGCGCAGCGTCAATGACGCTGACGGTACAGGCCAGACAATTATTGTCTGGTATAGTGCAGCAGCAGAA
CAATTTGCTGAGGGCTATTGAGGCGCAACAGCATCTGTTGCAACTCACAGTCTGGGGCATCAAGCAGCTC
CAGGCAAGAATCCTGGCTGTGGAAAGATACCTAAAGGATCAACAGCTCCTGGGGATTTGGGGTTGCTCTG
GAAAACTCATTTGCACCACTGCTGTGCCTTGGAATGCTAGTTGGAGTAATAAATCTCTGGAACAGATTTG
GAATCACACGACCTGGATGGAGTGGGACAGAGAAATTAACAATTACACAAGCTTAATACACTCCTTAATT
GAAGAATCGCAAAACCAGCAAGAAAAGAATGAACAAGAATTATTGGAATTAGATAAATGGGCAAGTTTGT
GGAATTGGTTTAACATAACAAATTGGCTGTGGTATATAAAATTATTCATAATGATAGTAGGAGGCTTGGT
AGGTTTAAGAATAGTTTTTGCTGTACTTTCTATAGTGAATAGAGTTAGGCAGGGATATTCACCATTATCG
TTTCAGACCCACCTCCCAACCCCGAGGGGACCCATGCATTGCATCTCAATTAGTCAGCAACCAGGTGTGG
AAAGTCCCCAGGCTCCCCAGCAGGCAGAAGTATGCAAAGCATGCGTCTCAATTAGTCAGCAACCATAGTC
CCGCCCCTAACTCCGCCCATCCCGCCCCTAACTCCGCCCAGTTCCGCCCATTCTCCGCCCCATGGCTGAC
TAATTTTTTTTATTTATGCAGAGGCCGAGGCCGCCTCGGCCTCTGAGCTATTCCAGAAGTAGTGAGGAGG
CTTTTTTGGAGGCCTAGGCTTTTGCAAAAAGCTTTCTAGAGGTACCACCGGAGCTTACCATGACCGAGTA
CAAGCCCACGGTGCGCCTCGCCACCCGCGACGACGTCCCCAGGGCCGTACGCACCCTCGCCGCCGCGTTC
GCCGACTACCCCGCCACGCGCCACACCGTCGATCCGGACCGCCACATCGAGCGGGTCACCGAGCTGCAAG
AACTCTTCCTCACGCGCGTCGGGCTCGACATCGGCAAGGTGTGGGTCGCGGACGACGGCGCCGCCGTGGC
GGTCTGGACCACGCCGGAGAGCGTCGAAGCGGGGGCGGTGTTCGCCGAGATCGGCCCGCGCATGGCCGAG
TTGAGCGGTTCCCGGCTGGCCGCGCAGCAACAGATGGAAGGCCTCCTGGCGCCGCACCGGCCCAAGGAGC
CCGCGTGGTTCCTGGCCACCGTCGGCGTCTCGCCCGACCACCAGGGCAAGGGTCTGGGCAGCGCCGTCGT
GCTCCCCGGAGTGGAGGCGGCCGAGCGCGCCGGGGTGCCCGCCTTCCTGGAGACCTCCGCGCCCCGCAAC
CTCCCCTTCTACGAGCGGCTCGGCTTCACCGTCACCGCCGACGTCGAGGTGCCCGAAGGACCGCGCACCT
GGTGCATGACCCGCAAGCCCGGTGCCAGTTAACGAATTCTAGATCTTGAGACAAATGGCAGTATTCATCC
ACAATTTTAAAAGAAAAGGGGGGATTGGGGGGTACAGTGCAGGGGAAAGAATAGTAGACATAATAGCAAC
AGACATACAAACTAAAGAATTACAAAAACAAATTACAAAAATTCAAAATTTTCGGGTTTATTACAGGGAC
AGCAGAGATCCACTTTGGCGCCGGCTCGAGGCCTGCAGGTGCAAAGATGGATAAAGTTTTAAACAGAGAG
GAATCTTTGCAGCTAATGGACCTTCTAGGTCTTGAAAGGAGTGGGAATTGGCTCCGGTGCCCGTCAGTGG
GCAGAGCGCACATCGCCCACAGTCCCCGAGAAGTTGGGGGGAGGGGTCGGCAATTGAACCGGTGCCTAGA
GAAGGTGGCGCGGGGTAAACTGGGAAAGTGATGTCGTGTACTGGCTCCGCCTTTTTCCCGAGGGTGGGGG
AGAACCGTATATAAGTGCAGTAGTCGCCGTGAACGTTCTTTTTCGCAACGGGTTTGCCGCCAGAACACAG
GTAAGTGCCGTGTGTGGTTCCCGCGGGCCTGGCCTCTTTACGGGTTATGGCCCTTGCGTGCCTTGAATTA
CTTCCACCTGGCTGCAGTACGTGATTCTTGATCCCGAGCTTCGGGTTGGAAGTGGGTGGGAGAGTTCGAG
GCCTTGCGCTTAAGGAGCCCCTTCGCCTCGTGCTTGAGTTGAGGCCTGGCCTGGGCGCTGGGGCCGCCGC
GTGCGAATCTGGTGGCACCTTCGCGCCTGTCTCGCTGCTTTCGATAAGTCTCTAGCCATTTAAAATTTTT
GATGACCTGCTGCGACGCTTTTTTTCTGGCAAGATAGTCTTGTAAATGCGGGCCAAGATCTGCACACTGG
TATTTCGGTTTTTGGGGCCGCGGGCGGCGACGGGGCCCGTGCGTCCCAGCGCACATGTTCGGCGAGGCGG
GGCCTGCGAGCGCGGCCACCGAGAATCGGACGGGGGTAGTCTCAAGCTGGCCGGCCTGCTCTGGTGCCTG
GCCTCGCGCCGCCGTGTATCGCCCCGCCCTGGGCGGCAAGGCTGGCCCGGTCGGCACCAGTTGCGTGAGC
GGAAAGATGGCCGCTTCCCGGCCCTGCTGCAGGGAGCTCAAAATGGAGGACGCGGCGCTCGGGAGAGCGG
GCGGGTGAGTCACCCACACAAAGGAAAAGGGCCTTTCCGTCCTCAGCCGTCGCTTCATGTGACTCCACGG
AGTACCGGGCGCCGTCCAGGCACCTCGATTAGTTCTCGAGCTTTTGGAGTACGTCGTCTTTAGGTTGGGG
GGAGGGGTTTTATGCGATGGAGTTTCCCCACACTGAGTGGGTGGAGACTGAAGTTAGGCCAGCTTGGCAC
TTGATGTAATTCTCCTTGGAATTTGCCCTTTTTGAGTTTGGATCTTGGTTCATTCTCAAGCCTCAGACAG
TGGTTCAAAGTTTTTTTCTTCCATTTCAGGTGTCGTGAGGCTAGCATCGATTGATCAACAAGTTTGTACA
AAAAAGTTGGCATGTCCTTTCCCAACAGCTCTCCTGCTGCTAATACTTTTTTAGTAGATTCCTTGATCAG
TGCCTGCAGGAGTGACAGTTTTTATTCCAGCAGCGCCAGCATGTACATGCCACCACCTAGCGCAGACATG
GGGACCTATGGAATGCAAACCTGTGGACTGCTCCCGTCTCTGGCCAAAAGAGAAGTGAACCACCAAAATA
TGGGTATGAATGTGCATCCTTATATACCTCAAGTAGACAGTTGGACAGATCCGAACAGATCTTGTCGAAT
AGAGCAACCTGTTACACAGCAAGTCCCCACTTGCTCCTTCACCACCAACATTAAGGAAGAATCCAATTGC
TGCATGTATTCTGATAAGCGCAACAAACTCATTTCGGCCGAGGTCCCTTCGTACCAGAGGCTGGTCCCTG
AGTCTTGTCCCGTTGAGAACCCTGAGGTTCCCGTCCCTGGATATTTTAGACTGAGTCAGACCTACGCCAC
CGGGAAAACCCAAGAGTACAATAATAGCCCCGAAGGCAGCTCCACTGTCATGCTCCAGCTCAACCCTCGT
GGCGCGGCCAAGCCGCAGCTCTCCGCTGCCCAGCTGCAGATGGAAAAGAAGATGAACGAGCCCGTGAGCG
GCCAGGAGCCCACCAAAGTCTCCCAGGTGGAGAGCCCCGAGGCCAAAGGCGGCCTTCCCGAAGAGAGGAG
CTGCCTGGCTGAGGTCTCCGTGTCCAGTCCCGAAGTGCAGGAGAAGGAAAGCAAAGAGGAAATCAAGTCT
GATACACCAACCAGCAATTGGCTCACTGCAAAGAGTGGCAGAAAGAAGAGGTGCCCTTACACTAAGCACC
AAACGCTGGAATTAGAAAAAGAGTTCTTGTTCAATATGTACCTCACCCGCGAGCGCCGCCTAGAGATCAG
TAAGAGCGTTAACCTCACCGACAGGCAGGTCAAGATTTGGTTTCAAAACCGCCGAATGAAACTCAAGAAG
ATGAGCCGAGAGAACCGGATCCGAGAACTGACCGCCAACCTCACGTTTTCTTACCCAACTTTCTTGTACA
AAGTGGTTGATATCGGTAAGCCTATCCCTAACCCTCTCCTCGGTCTCGATTCTACGTAGTAATGAACTAG
TCCGTAACTTGAAAGTATTTCGATTTCTTGGCTTTATATATCTTGTGGAAAGGACGACAACTCATGCGGC
CACGATTCAGCACGCGTTAAGTCGACAATCAACCTCTGGATTACAAAATTTGTGAAAGATTGACTGGTAT
TCTTAACTATGTTGCTCCTTTTACGCTATGTGGATACGCTGCTTTAATGCCTTTGTATCATGCTATTGCT
TCCCGTATGGCTTTCATTTTCTCCTCCTTGTATAAATCCTGGTTGCTGTCTCTTTATGAGGAGTTGTGGC
CCGTTGTCAGGCAACGTGGCGTGGTGTGCACTGTGTTTGCTGACGCAACCCCCACTGGTTGGGGCATTGC
CACCACCTGTCAGCTCCTTTCCGGGACTTTCGCTTTCCCCCTCCCTATTGCCACGGCGGAACTCATCGCC
GCCTGCCTTGCCCGCTGCTGGACAGGGGCTCGGCTGTTGGGCACTGACAATTCCGTGGTGTTGTCGGGGA
AATCATCGTCCTTTCCTTGGCTGCTCGCCTGTGTTGCCACCTGGATTCTGCGCGGGACGTCCTTCTGCTA
CGTCCCTTCGGCCCTCAATCCAGCGGACCTTCCTTCCCGCGGCCTGCTGCCGGCTCTGCGGCCTCTTCCG
CGTCTTCGCCTTCGCCCTCAGACGAGTCGGATCTCCCTTTGGGCCGCCTCCCCGCGTCGACTTTAAGACC
AATGACTTACAAGGCAGCTGTAGATCTTAGCCACTTTTTAAAAGAAAAGGGGGGACTGGAAGGGCTAATT
CACTCCCAACGAAGACAAGATCTGCTTTTTGCTTGTACTGGGTCTCTCTGGTTAGACCAGATCTGAGCCT
GGGAGCTCTCTGGCTAACTAGGGAACCCACTGCTTAAGCCTCAATAAAGCTTGCCTTGAGTGCTTCAAGT
AGTGTGTGCCCGTCTGTTGTGTGACTCTGGTAACTAGAGATCCCTCAGACCCTTTTAGTCAGTGTGGAAA
ATCTCTAGCAGTACGTATAGTAGTTCATGTCATCTTATTATTCAGTATTTATAACTTGCAAAGAAATGAA
TATCAGAGAGTGAGAGGAACTTGTTTATTGCAGCTTATAATGGTTACAAATAAAGCAATAGCATCACAAA
TTTCACAAATAAAGCATTTTTTTCACTGCATTCTAGTTGTGGTTTGTCCAAACTCATCAATGTATCTTAT
CATGTCTGGCTCTAGCTATCCCGCCCCTAACTCCGCCCATCCCGCCCCTAACTCCGCCCAGTTCCGCCCA
TTCTCCGCCCCATGGCTGACTAATTTTTTTTATTTATGCAGAGGCCGAGGCCGCCTCGGCCTCTGAGCTA
TTCCAGAAGTAGTGAGGAGGCTTTTTTGGAGGCCTAGGGACGTACCCAATTCGCCCTATAGTGAGTCGTA
TTACGCGCGCTCACTGGCCGTCGTTTTACAACGTCGTGACTGGGAAAACCCTGGCGTTACCCAACTTAAT
CGCCTTGCAGCACATCCCCCTTTCGCCAGCTGGCGTAATAGCGAAGAGGCCCGCACCGATCGCCCTTCCC
AACAGTTGCGCAGCCTGAATGGCGAATGGG
[124 nt withheld, positions 6821-6944]
C
[91 nt withheld, positions 6946-7036]
A
[49 nt withheld, positions 7038-7086]
CCTTTGACGTTGGAGTCCACGTTCTTT
[37 nt withheld, positions 7114-7150]
ACCCTATCTCGGTCTATTCTTTTGATTTATAAGGGATTTTGCCGATTTCGGCCTATTGGTTAAAAAATGA
GCTGATTTAACAAAAATTTAACGCGAATTTTAACAAAATATTAACGCTTACAATTTAGGTGGCACTTTTC
GGGGAAATGTGCGCGGAACCCCTATTTGTTTATTTTTCTAAATACATTCAAATATGTATCCGCTCATGAG
ACAATAACCCTGATAAATGCTTCAATAATATTGAAAAAGGAAGAGTATGAGTATTCAACATTTCCGTGTC
GCCCTTATTCCCTTTTTTGCGGCATTTTGCCTTCCTGTTTTTGCTCACCCAGAAACGCTGGTGAAAGTAA
AAGATGCTGAAGATCAGTTGGGTGCACGAGTGGGTTACATCGAACTGGATCTCAACAGCGGTAAGATCCT
TGAGAGTTTTCGCCCCGAAGAACGTTTTCCAATGATGAGCACTTTTAAAGTTCTGCTATGTGGCGCGGTA
TTATCCCGTATTGACGCCGGGCAAGAGCAACTCGGTCGCCGCATACACTATTCTCAGAATGACTTGGTTG
AGTACTCACCAGTCACAGAAAAGCATCTTACGGATGGCATGACAGTAAGAGAATTATGCAGTGCTGCCAT
AACCATGAGTGATAACACTGCGGCCAACTTACTTCTGACAACGATCGGAGGACCGAAGGAGCTAACCGCT
TTTTTGCACAACATGGGGGATCATGTAACTCGCCTTGATCGTTGGGAACCGGAGCTGAATGAAGCCATAC
CAAACGACGAGCGTGACACCACGATGCCTGTAGCAATGGCAACAACGTTGCGCAAACTATTAACTGGCGA
ACTACTTACTCTAGCTTCCCGGCAACAATTAATAGACTGGATGGAGGCGGATAAAGTTGCAGGACCACTT
CTGCGCTCGGCCCTTCCGGCTGGCTGGTTTATTGCTGATAAATCTGGAGCCGGTGAGCGTGGGTCTCGCG
GTATCATTGCAGCACTGGGGCCAGATGGTAAGCCCTCCCGTATCGTAGTTATCTACACGACGGGGAGTCA
GGCAACTATGGATGAACGAAATAGACAGATCGCTGAGATAGGTGCCTCACTGATTAAGCATTGGTAACTG
TCAGACCAAGTTTACTCATATATACTTTAGATTGATTTAAAACTTCATTTTTAATTTAAAAGGATCTAGG
TGAAGATCCTTTTTGATAATCTCATGACCAAAATCCCTTAACGTGAGTTTTCGTTCCACTGAGCGTCAGA
CCCCGTAGAAAAGATCAAAGGATCTTCTTGAGATCCTTTTTTTCTGCGCGTAATCTGCTGCTTGCAAACA
AAAAAACCACCGCTACCAGCGGTGGTTTGTTTGCCGGATCAAGAGCTACCAACTCTTTTTCCGAAGGTAA
CTGGCTTCAGCAGAGCGCAGATACCAAATACTGTTCTTCTAGTGTAGCCGTAGTTAGGCCACCACTTCAA
GAACTCTGTAGCACCGCCTACATACCTCGCTCTGCTAATCCTGTTACCAGTGGCTGCTGCCAGTGGCGAT
AAGTCGTGTCTTACCGGGTTGGACTCAAGACGATAGTTACCGGATAAGGCGCAGCGGTCGGGCTGAACGG
GGGGTTCGTGCACACAGCCCAGCTTGGAGCGAACGACCTACACCGAACTGAGATACCTACAGCGTGAGCT
ATGAGAAAGCGCCACGCTTCCCGAAGGGAGAAAGGCGGACAGGTATCCGGTAAGCGGCAGGGTCGGAACA
GGAGAGCGCACGAGGGAGCTTCCAGGGGGAAACGCCTGGTATCTTTATAGTCCTGTCGGGTTTCGCCACC
TCTGACTTGAGCGTCGATTTTTGTGATGCTCGTCAGGGGGGCGGAGCCTATGGAAAAACGCCAGCAACGC
GGCCTTTTTACGGTTCCTGGCCTTTTGCTGGCCTTTTGCTCACATGTTCTTTCCTGCGTTATCCCCTGAT
TCTGTGGATAACCGTATTACCGCCTTTGAGTGAGCTGATACCGCTCGCCGCAGCCGAACGACCGAGCGCA
GCGAGTCAGTGAGCGAGGAAGCGGAAGAGCGCCCAATACGCAAACCGCCTCTCCCCGCGCGTTGGCCGAT
TCATTAATGCAGCTGGCACGACAGGTTTCCCGACTGGAAAGCGGGCAGTGAGCGCAACGCAATTAATGTG
AGTTAGCTCACTCATTAGGCACCCCAGGCTTTACACTTTATGCTTCCGGCTCGTATGTTGTGTGGAATTG
TGAGCGGATAACAATTTCACACAGGAAACAGCTATGACCATGATTACGCCAAGCGCGCAATTAACCCTCA
CTAAAGGGAACAAAAGCTGGAGCTGCAAGC
Features (pLannotate 1.2.2; 34 found; start..end, strand, type, name):
      5..231     +  promoter       RSV promoter: Rous sarcoma virus enhancer/promoter
    232..412     +  LTR            5' LTR (truncated): truncated 5' long terminal repeat (LTR) from HIV-1
    459..584     +  misc_feature   HIV-1 Ψ: packaging signal of human immunodeficiency virus type 1
    568..931     +  CDS            HIV-1 gag (fragment): gag protein from human immunodeficiency virus 1; gag
   1077..1310    +  misc_feature   RRE: The Rev response element (RRE) of HIV-1 allows for Rev-dependent mRNA export from the nucleus to the cytoplasm.
   1687..1713    +  CDS            Rev (fragment): human immunodeficiency virus 1 (HIV-1) Rev protein; rev; enhances nuclear export of unspliced and incompletely spliced viral mRNAs
   1720..1743    +  promoter       SV40 promoter (fragment): SV40 early promoter
   1744..1815    +  promoter       SV40 promoter (fragment): SV40 enhancer and early promoter
   1839..1974    +  rep_origin     SV40 ori: SV40 origin of replication
   2020..2616    +  CDS            PuroR (fragment): puromycin N-acetyltransferase; pac from Streptomyces; confers resistance to puromycin
   2665..2782    +  misc_feature   cPPT/CTS: central polypurine tract and central termination sequence of HIV-1
   2847..2913    +  CDS            small t antigen (fragment): SV40 (simian virus 40) small t antigen
   2920..4098    +  promoter       EF-1α promoter: strong constitutive promoter for human elongation factor EF-1α
   4119..4136    +  protein_bind   attB1 (fragment): mutant version of attB; core recombination site for the Gateway® BP reaction BP Clonase™
   4142..5161    +  CDS            HOXD10: HXD10_HUMAN - Also known as HOX4D, HOX4E. Experimental evidence at protein level: Swiss-Prot protein existence level 1. Sequence-specific transcription factor which is part of a developmental regulatory system that provides cells with specific positional identities on the anterior-posterior axis. From Homo sapiens (Human).
   5163..5187    -  protein_bind   attB2: mutant version of attB; recombination site for the Gateway® BP reaction BP Clonase™
   5195..5236    +  CDS            V5 tag: epitope tag from simian virus 5
   5252..5305    +  promoter       U6 promoter (fragment): RNA polymerase III promoter for human U6 snRNA
   5347..5935    +  misc_feature   WPRE: woodchuck hepatitis virus posttranscriptional regulatory element
   5986..6005    +  misc_feature   cPPT/CTS (fragment): central polypurine tract and central termination sequence of HIV-1
   6007..6240    +  LTR            3' LTR (ΔU3): self-inactivating 3' long terminal repeat (LTR) from HIV-1
   6318..6439    +  polyA_signal   SV40 poly(A) signal: SV40 polyadenylation signal
   6479..6614    +  rep_origin     SV40 ori: SV40 origin of replication
   6635..6653    -  promoter       T7 promoter: promoter for bacteriophage T7 RNA polymerase
   6661..6816    +  CDS            lacZα (fragment): LacZα fragment of β-galactosidase; lacZ fragment
   6821..7249    +  rep_origin     f1 ori (sequence partly withheld): f1 bacteriophage origin of replication; arrow indicates direction of (+) strand synthesis
   7302..7406    +  promoter       AmpR promoter: bla
   7407..8267    +  CDS            AmpR: β-lactamase; bla; confers resistance to ampicillin, carbenicillin, and related antibiotics
   8438..9026    +  rep_origin     ori: high-copy-number ColE1/pMB1/pBR322/pUC origin of replication
   9209..9301    +  CDS            lacI (fragment): lac repressor; lacI; The lac repressor binds to the lac operator to inhibit transcription in E. coli. This inhibition can be relieved by adding lactose or isopropyl-β-D-thiogalactopyranoside (IPTG).
   9314..9335    +  protein_bind   CAP binding site: CAP binding activates transcription in the presence of cAMP. E. coli catabolite activator protein
   9350..9380    +  promoter       lac promoter: promoter for the E. coli lac operon
   9388..9404    +  protein_bind   lac operator: The lac repressor binds to the lac operator to inhibit transcription in E. coli. This inhibition can be relieved by adding lactose or isopropyl-β-D-thiogalactopyranoside (IPTG). lac repressor encoded by lacI
   9449..9467    +  promoter       T3 promoter: promoter for bacteriophage T3 RNA polymerase
