[The description below was written by a language model from this plasmid's Addgene catalogue record and pLannotate feature annotations shown in this document.]
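Description:
TFORF3538 is a third-generation-style, self-inactivating lentiviral expression plasmid built on the pLX_TRC317 backbone and carrying the human HOXD10 open reading frame, one member of a barcoded transcription factor ORF collection. It is propagated in E. coli through a high-copy ColE1/pUC-type origin with ampicillin selection (AmpR). An f1 origin and remnants of a lac/lacZα cloning region with T7 and T3 promoters are also present in the bacterial backbone. The depositor notes that the plasmid can recombine, which is common for LTR-containing vectors.

The viral segment begins with an RSV promoter fused to a truncated HIV-1 5' LTR, which drives genomic RNA production in packaging cells. This is followed by the Ψ packaging signal with a gag fragment, the RRE for Rev-dependent nuclear export, a cPPT/CTS element, WPRE to enhance transcript expression, and a ΔU3 3' LTR that inactivates the LTR promoter after integration. Within this segment, an SV40 promoter/origin region precedes a puromycin N-acetyltransferase gene for selecting transduced mammalian cells. A separate EF-1α promoter drives HOXD10, a homeobox transcription factor involved in anterior-posterior positional identity. The ORF was inserted by Gateway cloning and is flanked by attB1 and attB2 sites, with a V5 epitope tag read through in frame at the C terminus.

According to the catalogue entry, each construct in the collection carries a unique 24-bp barcode, which allows the overexpressed factor to be identified in pooled screens. The barcode itself is not annotated in the feature table. The construct is intended for constitutive HOXD10 overexpression, for example in directed differentiation screens.
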