Addgene plasmid #145014: TFORF3538
Purpose: Lentiviral vector for overexpressing transcription factor ORFs with unique 24-bp barcodes. Barcodes facilitate identification of transcription factors in pooled screens.
Depositing lab: Feng Zhang. Depositing organization: Broad Institute. Publication: A transcription factor atlas of directed differentiation. Joung J, Ma S, Tay T, Geiger-Schuller KR, Kirchgatterer PC, Verdine VK, Guo B, Arias-Garcia MA, Allen WE, Singh A, Kuksenko O, Abudayyeh OO, Gootenberg JS, Fu Z, Macrae RK, Buenrostro JD, Regev A, Zhang F. Cell. 2023 Jan 5;186(1):209-229.e26. doi: 10.1016/j.cell.2022.11.026. PubMed 36608654.
Backbone
  Vector backbone: pLX_TRC317
  Backbone manufacturer: Broad Institute Genetic Perturbation Platform
  Backbone size w/o insert (bp): 8264
  Vector type: Mammalian Expression, Lentiviral
  Selectable markers: Puromycin
Growth in bacteria
  Bacterial resistance: Ampicillin, 100 μg/mL
  Growth temperature: 37°C
  Growth strain: NEB Stable
  Copy number: High Copy
Gene/Insert
  Gene/Insert name: HOXD10
  Species: H. sapiens (human)
  Insert size (bp): 1226
  Entrez Gene: HOXD10 (a.k.a. HOX4, HOX4D, HOX4E, Hox-4.4)
  Promoter: EF1a
  Tag / fusion protein: V5 (C terminal on insert)
  Cloning method: Gateway Cloning
  Sequencing primers: 5′ GGGTGGAGACTGAAGTTAGGCCAG; 3′ CACATAGCGTAAAAGGAGCAACATAG
Resource information
  A portion of this plasmid was derived from a plasmid made by: Broad Institute Genetic Perturbation Platform
Terms and licenses: Academic/Nonprofit Terms; Industry Terms: Not Available to Industry
Depositor comments: NM_002148.3 Please test multiple small colonies in case of plasmid recombination. To make this collection available in a timely manner, a portion of this collection was not fully sequenced by Addgene. If an Addgene verified full plasmid sequence is not available, please contact us prior to placing an order to request the full sequence.
How to cite: TFORF3538 was a gift from Feng Zhang (Addgene plasmid # 145014 ; http://n2t.net/addgene:145014 ; RRID:Addgene_145014)
