>Addgene plasmid #145014 | TFORF3538 | depositor partial sequence | sequence record 287157 | Insert
ATCGATTGATCAACAAGTTTGTACAAAAAAGTTGGCATGTCCTTTCCCAACAGCTCTCCTGCTGCTAATA
CTTTTTTAGTAGATTCCTTGATCAGTGCCTGCAGGAGTGACAGTTTTTATTCCAGCAGCGCCAGCATGTA
CATGCCACCACCTAGCGCAGACATGGGGACCTATGGAATGCAAACCTGTGGACTGCTCCCGTCTCTGGCC
AAAAGAGAAGTGAACCACCAAAATATGGGTATGAATGTGCATCCTTATATACCTCAAGTAGACAGTTGGA
CAGATCCGAACAGATCTTGTCGAATAGAGCAACCTGTTACACAGCAAGTCCCCACTTGCTCCTTCACCAC
CAACATTAAGGAAGAATCCAATTGCTGCATGTATTCTGATAAGCGCAACAAACTCATTTCGGCCGAGGTC
CCTTCGTACCAGAGGCTGGTCCCTGAGTCTTGTCCCGTTGAGAACCCTGAGGTTCCCGTCCCTGGATATT
TTAGACTGAGTCAGACCTACGCCACCGGGAAAACCCAAGAGTACAATAATAGCCCCGAAGGCAGCTCCAC
TGTCATGCTCCAGCTCAACCCTCGTGGCGCGGCCAAGCCGCAGCTCTCCGCTGCCCAGCTGCAGATGGAA
AAGAAGATGAACGAGCCCGTGAGCGGCCAGGAGCCCACCAAAGTCTCCCAGGTGGAGAGCCCCGAGGCCA
AAGGCGGCCTTCCCGAAGAGAGGAGCTGCCTGGCTGAGGTCTCCGTGTCCAGTCCCGAAGTGCAGGAGAA
GGAAAGCAAAGAGGAAATCAAGTCTGATACACCAACCAGCAATTGGCTCACTGCAAAGAGTGGCAGAAAG
AAGAGGTGCCCTTACACTAAGCACCAAACGCTGGAATTAGAAAAAGAGTTCTTGTTCAATATGTACCTCA
CCCGCGAGCGCCGCCTAGAGATCAGTAAGAGCGTTAACCTCACCGACAGGCAGGTCAAGATTTGGTTTCA
AAACCGCCGAATGAAACTCAAGAAGATGAGCCGAGAGAACCGGATCCGAGAACTGACCGCCAACCTCACG
TTTTCTTACCCAACTTTCTTGTACAAAGTGGTTGATATCGGTAAGCCTATCCCTAACCCTCTCCTCGGTC
TCGATTCTACGTAGTAATGAACTAGTCCGTAACTTGAAAGTATTTCGATTTCTTGGCTTTATATATCTTG
TGGAAAGGACGACAACTCATGCGGCCACGATTCAGC
