>Addgene plasmid #145014 | TFORF3538 | depositor partial sequence | sequence record 287158 | Barcode
CAACTCATGCGGCCACGATTCAGC
