>Addgene plasmid #145014 | TFORF3538 | addgene partial sequence | sequence record 313883 | WPRE-R 5'-CATAGCGTAAAAGGAGCAACA-3'
CCAAGAGTACAATAATAGCCCCGAAGGCAGCTCCACTGTCATGCTCCAGCTCAACCCTCGTGGCGCGGCC
AAGCCGCAGCTCTCCGCTGCCCAGCTGCAGATGGAAAAGAAGATGAACGAGCCCGTGAGCGGCCAGGAGC
CCACCAAAGTCTCCCAGGTGGAGAGCCCCGAGGCCAAAGGCGGCCTTCCCGAAGAGAGGAGCTGCCTGGC
TGAGGTCTCCGTGTCCAGTCCCGAAGTGCAGGAGAAGGAAAGCAAAGAGGAAATCAAGTCTGATACACCA
ACCAGCAATTGGCTCACTGCAAAGAGTGGCAGAAAGAAGAGGTGCCCTTACACTAAGCACCAAACGCTGG
AATTAGAAAAAGAGTTCTTGTTCAATATGTACCTCACCCGCGAGCGCCGCCTAGAGATCAGTAAGAGCGT
TAACCTCACCGACAGGCAGGTCAAGATTTGGTTTCAAAACCGCCGAATGAAACTCAAGAAGATGAGCCGA
GAGAACCGGATCCGAGAACTGACCGCCAACCTCACGTTTTCTTACCCAACTTTCTTGTACAAAGTGGTTG
ATATCGGTAAGCCTATCCCTAACCCTCTCCTCGGTCTCGATTCTACGTAGTAATGAACTAGTCCGTAACT
TGAAAGTATTTCGATTTCTTGGCTTTATATATCTTGTGGAAAGGACGACAACTCATGCGGCCACGATTCA
GCACGCGTTAAGTCGACAATCAACCTCTGGATTACAAAAT
